Addgene plasmid #42254: pRK5-mFzd2
Depositing lab: Chris Garcia & Jeremy Nathans. Depositing organization: Johns Hopkins University and School of Medicine. Publication: Frizzled 2 and frizzled 7 function redundantly in convergent extension and closure of the ventricular septum and palate: evidence for a network of interacting genes. Yu H, Ye X, Guo N, Nathans J. Development. 2012 Dec 1;139(23):4383-94. doi: 10.1242/dev.083352. Epub 2012 Oct 24. PubMed 23095888.
Backbone
  Vector backbone: pRK5
  Vector type: Mammalian Expression
Growth in bacteria
  Bacterial resistance: Ampicillin, 100 μg/mL
  Growth temperature: 37°C
  Growth strain: DH5alpha
  Copy number: Unknown
Gene/Insert
  Gene/Insert name: Frizzled 2
  Species: M. musculus (mouse)
  Entrez Gene: Fzd2 (a.k.a. AL033370, AW456835, Fz10, Fzd10, Mfz10, Mfz10a)
  Cloning method: Unknown
  Sequencing primers: 5′ SP6; 3′ SV40pA-R
Terms and licenses: Academic/Nonprofit Terms; Industry Terms: Not Available to Industry
Depositor comments: Fzd2 insert contains S193A compared with NM_020510.2. Mutation has no effect on plasmid function
How to cite: pRK5-mFzd2 was a gift from Chris Garcia & Jeremy Nathans (Addgene plasmid # 42254 ; http://n2t.net/addgene:42254 ; RRID:Addgene_42254)
