[The description below was written by a language model from this plasmid's Addgene catalogue record and pLannotate feature annotations shown in this document.]
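Description:
pRK5-mFzd2 is a mammalian expression plasmid built on the pRK5 backbone that carries the mouse Frizzled 2 (Fzd2) coding sequence. It is propagated in E. coli through a high-copy ColE1/pUC-type origin and selected with ampicillin via the β-lactamase gene and its own promoter. The sequenced record is about 7.8 kb and also shows an M13 phage origin for single-stranded DNA production, along with backbone remnants of lac regulatory elements and of lacZα, lacI, rop and bom, which appear as fragments with no evident role in expression.

The expression cassette uses the human cytomegalovirus immediate-early enhancer and promoter, followed by a fragment of CMV intron A and an SP6 promoter that serves as a 5′ sequencing site and could support in vitro transcription. The Fzd2 open reading frame lies downstream and is annotated by similarity to the rat orthologue, while the catalogue lists the species as mouse. An SV40 polyadenylation signal terminates the cassette roughly 1.5 kb after the annotated end of the coding sequence; the table leaves this interval unannotated and the record does not say what it contains. A short fragment resembling an immunoglobulin heavy-chain signal sequence is annotated just upstream of Fzd2, but the record does not say whether it is in frame or functional. No epitope tag or reporter is annotated. An SV40 enhancer/early promoter region sits after the poly(A) signal.

The depositor notes an S193A difference from the reference transcript and states that it does not affect function. Fzd2 encodes a seven-pass Wnt receptor, so the plasmid suits transient expression of the receptor in cultured mammalian cells. The associated work examined redundant roles of Frizzled 2 and Frizzled 7 in convergent extension and in closure of the ventricular septum and palate.
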