Features (pLannotate 1.2.2; 20 found; start..end, strand, type, name):
      1..22      +  protein_bind   CAP binding site: CAP binding activates transcription in the presence of cAMP. E. coli catabolite activator protein
     37..67      +  promoter       lac promoter: promoter for the E. coli lac operon
     75..91      +  protein_bind   lac operator: The lac repressor binds to the lac operator to inhibit transcription in E. coli. This inhibition can be relieved by adding lactose or isopropyl-β-D-thiogalactopyranoside (IPTG). lac repressor encoded by lacI
    144..523     +  enhancer       CMV enhancer: human cytomegalovirus immediate early enhancer
    524..727     +  promoter       CMV promoter: human cytomegalovirus (CMV) immediate early promoter
    863..906     +  intron         CMV intron (fragment): modified intron A from human cytomegalovirus
    958..976     +  promoter       SP6 promoter: promoter for bacteriophage SP6 RNA polymerase
    980..1017    +  CDS            IgH signal sequence (fragment): signal sequence from the mouse immunoglobulin heavy chain variable region
   1059..2768    +  CDS            Fzd2: FZD2_RAT - Experimental evidence at protein level: Swiss-Prot protein existence level 1. Receptor for Wnt proteins. Most of frizzled receptors are coupled to the beta-catenin canonical signaling pathway, which leads to the activation of disheveled proteins, inhibition of GSK-3 kinase, nuclear accumulation of beta-catenin and activation of Wnt target genes (By similarity). A second signaling pathway involving PKC and calcium fluxes has been seen for some family members, but it is not yet clear if it represents a distinct pathway or if it can be integrated in the canonical pathway, as PKC seems
   4273..4407    +  polyA_signal   SV40 poly(A) signal: SV40 polyadenylation signal
   4476..4833    +  promoter       SV40 promoter: SV40 enhancer and early promoter
   4852..5006    +  CDS            lacZα (fragment): LacZα fragment of β-galactosidase; lacZ fragment
   5012..5063    -  misc_feature   bom (fragment): basis of mobility region from pBR322
   5082..5462    +  rep_origin     M13 ori (sequence partly withheld): M13 bacteriophage origin of replication; arrow indicates direction of (+) strand synthesis
   5538..5587    -  misc_feature   bom (fragment): basis of mobility region from pBR322
   5689..5724    -  CDS            rop (fragment): Rop protein, which maintains plasmids at low copy number; rop
   5819..5923    +  promoter       AmpR promoter: bla
   5924..6784    +  CDS            AmpR: β-lactamase; bla; confers resistance to ampicillin, carbenicillin, and related antibiotics
   6955..7543    +  rep_origin     ori: high-copy-number ColE1/pMB1/pBR322/pUC origin of replication
   7726..7818    +  CDS            lacI (fragment): lac repressor; lacI; The lac repressor binds to the lac operator to inhibit transcription in E. coli. This inhibition can be relieved by adding lactose or isopropyl-β-D-thiogalactopyranoside (IPTG).
>Addgene plasmid #42254 | pRK5-mFzd2 | addgene full sequence | sequence record 242261 | Addgene NGS Result
TAATGTGAGTTAGCTCACTCATTAGGCACCCCAGGCTTTACACTTTATGCTTCCGGCTCGTATGTTGTGT
GGAATTGTGAGCGGATAACAATTTCACACAGGAAACAGCTATGACATGATTACGAATTAATTCGAGCTCG
CCCGACATTGATTATTGACTAGTTATTAATAGTAATCAATTACGGGGTCATTAGTTCATAGCCCATATAT
GGAGTTCCGCGTTACATAACTTACGGTAAATGGCCCGCCTGGCTGACCGCCCAACGACCCCCGCCCATTG
ACGTCAATAATGACGTATGTTCCCATAGTAACGCCAATAGGGACTTTCCATTGACGTCAATGGGTGGAGT
ATTTACGGTAAACTGCCCACTTGGCAGTACATCAAGTGTATCATATGCCAAGTACGCCCCCTATTGACGT
CAATGACGGTAAATGGCCCGCCTGGCATTATGCCCAGTACATGACCTTATGGGACTTTCCTACTTGGCAG
TACATCTACGTATTAGTCATCGCTATTACCATGGTGATGCGGTTTTGGCAGTACATCAATGGGCGTGGAT
AGCGGTTTGACTCACGGGGATTTCCAAGTCTCCACCCCATTGACGTCAATGGGAGTTTGTTTTGGCACCA
AAATCAACGGGACTTTCCAAAATGTCGTAACAACTCCGCCCCATTGACGCAAATGGGCGGTAGGCGTGTA
CGGTGGGAGGTCTATATAAGCAGAGCTCGTTTAGTGAACCGTCAGATCGCCTGGAGACGCCATCCACGCT
GTTTTGACCTCCATAGAAGACACCGGGACCGATCCAGCCTCCGCGGCCGGGAACGGTGCATTGGAACGCG
GATTCCCCGTGCCAAGAGTGACGTAAGTACCGCCTATAGAGTCTATAGGCCCACCCCCTTGGCTTCGTTA
GAACGCGGCTACAATTAATACATAACCTTATGTATCATACACATACGATTTAGGTGACACTATAGAATAA
CATCCACTTTGCCTTTCTCTCCACAGGTGTCCACTCCCAGGTCCAACTGCACCTCGGTTCTATCGATTGA
ATTCCACCATGCGGGCCCGCAGCGCCCTGCCCCGCAGCGCCCTGCCCCGCCTGCTGCTGCCATTGCTGCT
GCTGCCGGCCGCCGGGCCGGCCCAGTTCCACGGGGAGAAGGGCATCTCCATCCCGGACCACGGCTTCTGC
CAGCCCATCTCCATCCCGCTGTGCACGGACATCGCCTACAACCAGACCATCATGCCCAACCTTCTTGGCC
ACACGAACCAGGAAGACGCGGGCCTGGAGGTGCATCAGTTCTACCCGCTGGTGAAGGTGCAGTGCTCGCC
CGAGCTGCGCTTCTTCCTGTGCTCCATGTACGCGCCGGTGTGCACAGTGCTGGAGCAGGCCATCCCGCCG
TGCCGCTCCATCTGCGAGCGCGCGCGCCAAGGCTGCGAGGCGCTCATGAACAAGTTCGGCTTCCAATGGC
CCGAGCGCCTCCGCTGCGAGCATTTCCCGCGTCACGGCGCGGAGCAGATCTGCGTGGGCCAGAACCACTC
GGAGGACGGAGCTCCTGCGCTACTCACCACCGCGCCACCTTCTGGGCTGCAGCCCGGCGCGGGTGGCACC
CCGGGCGGCCCTGGCGGTGGTGGCGCGCCACCGCGTTACGCCACTCTGGAGCACCCTTTCCACTGTCCCC
GCGTCCTCAAGGTGCCGTCCTATCTCAGCTATAAGTTTCTGGGTGAGCGCGATTGTGCCGCGCCCTGCGA
GCCTGCACGGCCCGACGGCTCTATGTTCTTCTCGCAAGAGGAGACTCGTTTTGCCCGTCTCTGGATCCTC
ACATGGTCGGTGCTGTGCTGCGCTTCCACCTTCTTCACGGTCACCACCTATTTAGTGGACATGCAGCGAT
TTCGCTACCCAGAGCGGCCCATCATCTTTCTGTCCGGCTGCTACACCATGGTGTCAGTGGCCTACATTGC
GGGCTTCGTTCTCCAGGAGCGCGTGGTATGCAATGAGCGCTTCTCAGAGGACGGTTATCGCACGGTGGTG
CAGGGCACTAAGAAAGAAGGCTGCACTATACTCTTCATGATGCTCTACTTCTTCAGCATGGCCAGCTCCA
TCTGGTGGGTGATTCTGTCCCTCACCTGGTTCCTGGCAGCCGGAATGAAGTGGGGCCACGAGGCCATCGA
GGCCAATTCGCAGTACTTCCACCTGGCCGCCTGGGCCGTGCCGGCCGTCAAAACCATCACCATCTTGGCC
ATGGGCCAGATCGACGGCGACCTGCTGAGCGGCGTGTGCTTCGTGGGCCTCAATAGCCTGGACCCGCTGC
GGGGCTTCGTGCTGGCGCCGCTCTTCGTATACCTGTTCATCGGTACATCCTTCCTGCTGGCCGGCTTCGT
GTCACTCTTCCGCATCCGCACCATCATGAAGCACGACGGCACCAAGACGGAGAAGCTGGAGAGGCTCATG
GTGCGCATTGGCGTCTTCTCGGTGCTCTACACGGTACCGGCCACCATCGTCATCGCCTGCTACTTCTATG
AGCAGGCCTTCCGCGAGCACTGGGAGCGCTCCTGGGTAAGCCAGCACTGCAAGAGCCTAGCCATCCCCTG
CCCGGCCCACTACACGCCCCGCATGTCGCCCGACTTCACAGTCTACATGATCAAATACCTCATGACGCTC
ATCGTGGGCATCACGTCGGGCTTCTGGATCTGGTCCGGCAAGACACTGCACTCGTGGAGGAAGTTCTACA
CGCGTCTCACCAACAGCCGGCATGGCGAGACCACTGTGTGAAGCGGTCTCGCCTGCCTGCCGGGCGTTCC
CCTCTCCCAGGTCCGGACTGCACCGTGCCCTCCTTCACTCAGGAGGGGGGAGGGTGCACCCTACGGACTC
CTATTTTATTTTTTTAAATAAAGAACGGTAAAAAAAAAACATTTTATTTTTAGGTCGCTTTTTAAAAAGA
ACTCTGCCCAACACCCCCCTACCAGGTTTGTAATTAAAACTGTAAATAGTCTTTGTAAATTTAATTATAT
ATTTTCTATTTAAAAGAAAAAAGAAAAAAAAATCGAAGACACCAGGGCTGAAGAGTGGTGTGGGGGTGGG
GGAGGAGGTCTCGACTTTTCTAAGTGCCCTTTTAAAAGCTGCCCTGTGCTCTGGTTCGAATTTTTTTTAG
TGATTTGGCAGGGCTGGGCCTGCTGGGAGAGGCACCTAGCCTGCTCGCTATTTTTGTTGGCTTAAAGGAG
TTGGGAGTTAGTTCCACTCAACTTCTATAAAAGCTAAATTTGCAAGCCTCCTCACCGACGAGGGGCCTGT
GGAAGCTGTTGGATATATTTTTTAAACAAGACTTGGATTCGTTTTTGTTTTATTTCCCTTTCTCCTCGCT
CCACACCCCCCATCCCCCTCTTTCTCCCTCCTCATTTGTTCTGTCTCCCCCGCTCGCTCAGTATCTGGAA
ACCTCCCAATCCAGATGTAGACGTGGAAAAAAACATAGCGCTTTTAGGGAGAGGGCGGAGATGTGGGGAG
GAATGGCCTCCACCCCCCACCCCCAGCCCACTCCCCGTGGGCACGGAGATCCTTCTGTGGTTTCAGCTCT
GGCCCACGCGCAGAGAATGGGCAACAAAACGCTTTGTGTAGTGTGTCTTGACATCCCCCCCCCCAGTGCA
CACACCACTTTAAGAATGACCTCCTTTCCCTGGGTTTTGGGGGTACCGCTAGCCTCTGTGTTGGCAAACC
CTGGGATCTTTGGCGCTTCCGTTCCCTTCTCTCCCGGTAGGCTGCTCTTCCGCGGTGGGATCCAGGTTAG
CTGTTTGTAGGATTGGGTTGTGTGTTATGTGTGGGTTTTTGTTCGGGTTGTTTTTCTTTTCCAAAAGCAG
TAAAAATAGGTTGGGTTGGAGGGAGGGAATGGATGGGCTGGTGGGATTTTTAGTTTTCTTTTGACAAAAG
ACTGGCCTTNAAAAAAAAAAAAAAACAAAAAACAAAAAACAAAAGCAAAAAGTTGTTCAGGGAAACAACA
AAAACTAATGGGTAAGTTTGCTTTAGAAGGTCTCTCTGGGCAGGCTCTTTGTGGCGGTGGGGGTGGGGTT
GAGTGTTTACGTGACATTCTATATCATAAGATATTGATAAGAATGTTTCTAACATGTTTCTTCCCCCCCC
CCACCCCCCTGCACACAAATAAAAGTAAGGATTTTGCTAAGTTAAAGGCCTGAGAGATGTTCTAAAAAGT
ATCTTTGTTAGTGTGAGAATCCCAATTTCCAGCAGGCATGGGTTCCCTCGAGAAGCTTGGCCGCCATGGC
CCAACTTGTTTATTGCAGCTTATAATGGTTACAAATAAAGCAATAGCATCACAAATTTCACAAATAAAGC
ATTTTTTTCACTGCATTCTAGTTGTGGTTTGTCCAAACTCATCAATGTATCTTATCATGTCTGGATCGGG
AATTAATTCGGCGCAGCACCATGGCCTGAAATAACCTCTGAAAGAGGAACTTGGTTAGGTACCTTCTGAG
GCGGAAAGAACCAGCTGTGGAATGTGTGTCAGTTAGGGTGTGGAAAGTCCCCAGGCTCCCCAGCAGGCAG
AAGTATGCAAAGCATGCATCTCAATTAGTCAGCAACCAGGTGTGGAAAGTCCCCAGGCTCCCCAGCAGGC
AGAAGTATGCAAAGCATGCATCTCAATTAGTCAGCAACCATAGTCCCGCCCCTAACTCCGCCCATCCCGC
CCCTAACTCCGCCCAGTTCCGCCCATTCTCCGCCCCATGGCTGACTAATTTTTTTTATTTATGCAGAGGC
CGAGGCCGCCTCGGCCTCTGAGCTATTCCAGAAGTAGTGAGGAGGCTTTTTTGGAGGCCTAGGCTTTTGC
AAAAAGCTGTTAACAGCTTGGCACTGGCCGTCGTTTTACAACGTCGTGACTGGGAAAACCCTGGCGTTAC
CCAACTTAATCGCCTTGCAGCACATCCCCCTTTCGCCAGCTGGCGTAATAGCGAAGAGGCCCGCACCGAT
CGCCCTTCCCAACAGTTGCGCAGCCTGAATGGCGAATGGCGCCTGATGCGGTATTTTCTCCTTACGCATC
TGTGCGGTATTTCACACCGCATA
[142 nt withheld, positions 5064-5205]
C
[141 nt withheld, positions 5207-5347]
CCTTTGACGTTGGAGTCCACGTTCTTT
[37 nt withheld, positions 5375-5411]
ACCCTATCTCGGGCTATTCTTTTGATTTATAAGGGATTTTGCCGATTTCGGCCTATTGGTTAAAAAATGA
GCTGATTTAACAAAAATTTAACGCGAATTTTAACAAAATATTAACGTTTACAATTTTATGGTGCACTCTC
AGTACAATCTGCTCTGATGCCGCATAGTTAAGCCAGCCCCGACACCCGCCAACACCCGCTGACGCGCCCT
GACGGGCTTGTCTGCTCCCGGCATCCGCTTACAGACAAGCTGTGACCGTCTCCGGGAGCTGCATGTGTCA
GAGGTTTTCACCGTCATCACCGAAACGCGCGAGACGAAAGGGCCTCGTGATACGCCTATTTTTATAGGTT
AATGTCATGATAATAATGGTTTCTTAGACGTCAGGTGGCACTTTTCGGGGAAATGTGCGCGGAACCCCTA
TTTGTTTATTTTTCTAAATACATTCAAATATGTATCCGCTCATGAGACAATAACCCTGATAAATGCTTCA
ATAATATTGAAAAAGGAAGAGTATGAGTATTCAACATTTCCGTGTCGCCCTTATTCCCTTTTTTGCGGCA
TTTTGCCTTCCTGTTTTTGCTCACCCAGAAACGCTGGTGAAAGTAAAAGATGCTGAAGATCAGTTGGGTG
CACGAGTGGGTTACATCGAACTGGATCTCAACAGCGGTAAGATCCTTGAGAGTTTTCGCCCCGAAGAACG
TTTTCCAATGATGAGCACTTTTAAAGTTCTGCTATGTGGCGCGGTATTATCCCGTATTGACGCCGGGCAA
GAGCAACTCGGTCGCCGCATACACTATTCTCAGAATGACTTGGTTGAGTACTCACCAGTCACAGAAAAGC
ATCTTACGGATGGCATGACAGTAAGAGAATTATGCAGTGCTGCCATAACCATGAGTGATAACACTGCGGC
CAACTTACTTCTGACAACGATCGGAGGACCGAAGGAGCTAACCGCTTTTTTGCACAACATGGGGGATCAT
GTAACTCGCCTTGATCGTTGGGAACCGGAGCTGAATGAAGCCATACCAAACGACGAGCGTGACACCACGA
TGCCTGTAGCAATGGCAACAACGTTGCGCAAACTATTAACTGGCGAACTACTTACTCTAGCTTCCCGGCA
ACAATTAATAGACTGGATGGAGGCGGATAAAGTTGCAGGACCACTTCTGCGCTCGGCCCTTCCGGCTGGC
TGGTTTATTGCTGATAAATCTGGAGCCGGTGAGCGTGGGTCTCGCGGTATCATTGCAGCACTGGGGCCAG
ATGGTAAGCCCTCCCGTATCGTAGTTATCTACACGACGGGGAGTCAGGCAACTATGGATGAACGAAATAG
ACAGATCGCTGAGATAGGTGCCTCACTGATTAAGCATTGGTAACTGTCAGACCAAGTTTACTCATATATA
CTTTAGATTGATTTAAAACTTCATTTTTAATTTAAAAGGATCTAGGTGAAGATCCTTTTTGATAATCTCA
TGACCAAAATCCCTTAACGTGAGTTTTCGTTCCACTGAGCGTCAGACCCCGTAGAAAAGATCAAAGGATC
TTCTTGAGATCCTTTTTTTCTGCGCGTAATCTGCTGCTTGCAAACAAAAAAACCACCGCTACCAGCGGTG
GTTTGTTTGCCGGATCAAGAGCTACCAACTCTTTTTCCGAAGGTAACTGGCTTCAGCAGAGCGCAGATAC
CAAATACTGTTCTTCTAGTGTAGCCGTAGTTAGGCCACCACTTCAAGAACTCTGTAGCACCGCCTACATA
CCTCGCTCTGCTAATCCTGTTACCAGTGGCTGCTGCCAGTGGCGATAAGTCGTGTCTTACCGGGTTGGAC
TCAAGACGATAGTTACCGGATAAGGCGCAGCGGTCGGGCTGAACGGGGGGTTCGTGCACACAGCCCAGCT
TGGAGCGAACGACCTACACCGAACTGAGATACCTACAGCGTGAGCTATGAGAAAGCGCCACGCTTCCCGA
AGGGAGAAAGGCGGACAGGTATCCGGTAAGCGGCAGGGTCGGAACAGGAGAGCGCACGAGGGAGCTTCCA
GGGGGAAACGCCTGGTATCTTTATAGTCCTGTCGGGTTTCGCCACCTCTGACTTGAGCGTCGATTTTTGT
GATGCTCGTCAGGGGGGCGGAGCCTATGGAAAAACGCCAGCAACGCGGCCTTTTTACGGTTCCTGGCCTT
TTGCTGGCCTTTTGCTCACATGTTCTTTCCTGCGTTATCCCCTGATTCTGTGGATAACCGTATTACCGCC
TTTGAGTGAGCTGATACCGCTCGCCGCAGCCGAACGACCGAGCGCAGCGAGTCAGTGAGCGAGGAAGCGG
AAGAGCGCCCAATACGCAAACCGCCTCTCCCCGCGCGTTGGCCGATTCATTAATGCAGCTGGCACGACAG
GTTTCCCGACTGGAAAGCGGGCAGTGAGCGCAACGCAAT
