>Addgene plasmid #42254 | pRK5-mFzd2 | addgene partial sequence | sequence record 63098 | sp6 5'-ATTTAGGTGACACTATAG-3'
CCACTCCCNGGTCCAACTGCACCTCGGTTCTATCGATTGAATTCCACCATGCGGGCCCGCAGCGCCCTGC
CCCGCAGCGCCCTGCCCCGCCTGCTGCTGCCATTGCTGCTGCTGCCGGCCGCCGGGCCGGCCCAGTTCCA
CGGGGAGAAGGGCATCTCCATCCCGGACCACGGCTTCTGCCAGCCCATCTCCATCCCGCTGTGCACGGAC
ATCGCCTACAACCAGACCATCATGCCCAACCTTCTTGGCCACACGAACCAGGAAGACGCGGGCCTGGAGG
TGCATCAGTTCTACCCGCTGGTGAAGGTGCAGTGCTCGCCCGAGCTGCGCTTCTTCCTGTGCTCCATGTA
CGCGCCGGTGTGCACAGTGCTGGAGCAGGCCATCCCGCCGTGCCGCTCCATCTGCGAGCGCGCGCGCCAA
GGCTGCGAGGCGCTCATGAACAAGTTCGGCTTCCAATGGCCCGAGCGCCTCCGCTGCGAGCATTTCCCGC
GTCACGGCGCG
